Addgene plasmid #44683: PL08006A2G09
Depositing lab: Phillip Newmark. Depositing organization: University of Illinois at Urbana-Champaign. Publication: Molecular markers to characterize the hermaphroditic reproductive system of the planarian Schmidtea mediterranea. Chong T, Stary JM, Wang Y, Newmark PA. BMC Dev Biol. 2011 Nov 10;11:69. 10.1186/1471-213X-11-69 PubMed 22074376.
Backbone
  Vector backbone: pBluescript SK II (+)
  Backbone size w/o insert (bp): 2961
Growth in bacteria
  Bacterial resistance: Ampicillin, 100 μg/mL
  Growth temperature: 37°C
  Growth strain: DH5alpha
  Copy number: High Copy
Gene/Insert
  Gene/Insert name: PL08006A2G09 (alt name: PL06015A2G08)
  Species: Schmidtea mediterranea
  GenBank ID: HO008033.1 DN313360.1
  Promoter: T7 sense, T3 antisense
  Cloning method: Restriction Enzyme; 5′ cloning site EcoRI (not destroyed); 3′ cloning site NotI (not destroyed)
  Sequencing primers: 5′ T7; 3′ T3
Terms and licenses: Academic/Nonprofit Terms; Industry Terms: Not Available to Industry
How to cite: PL08006A2G09 was a gift from Phillip Newmark (Addgene plasmid # 44683 ; http://n2t.net/addgene:44683 ; RRID:Addgene_44683)
