[The description below was written by a language model from this plasmid's Addgene catalogue record.]
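Description:
PL08006A2G09 is a cDNA clone from the planarian flatworm Schmidtea mediterranea carried in the general-purpose bacterial cloning vector pBluescript SK II (+), a backbone of about 3 kb. The plasmid is maintained at high copy number in E. coli and selected with ampicillin. As a standard pBluescript phagemid, the backbone would be expected to carry a pUC-type origin and an f1 origin, although no feature table is provided to confirm the individual elements.

The insert, also known by the alternative clone name PL06015A2G08, was placed between the EcoRI and NotI sites of the polylinker, and both sites remain intact, so the fragment can be excised or transferred. It corresponds to expressed sequence tag entries in GenBank. The record gives no gene name, predicted protein product or insert length, so the identity and function of the transcript are not stated. The cloning site is flanked by opposing bacteriophage promoters: according to the record, transcription from T7 produces the sense strand and transcription from T3 produces the antisense strand. These same sites serve as sequencing primer positions. There is no promoter for expression in eukaryotic cells, so the construct is a template for in vitro transcription rather than an expression vector.

The associated study defined molecular markers for the hermaphroditic reproductive system of S. mediterranea. The clone is therefore most plausibly used to generate antisense riboprobes for in situ hybridisation, with sense transcripts as controls. The opposing promoters could also support double-stranded RNA synthesis, though the record does not state that use.
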