>Addgene plasmid #44683 | PL08006A2G09 | depositor partial sequence | sequence record 61213 | 3' read
ACAAAATTGAACCTTCAATCATCCCGATCGCATTTGATTATCAGAATCACCTTGATGATGCAGAATAAAA
TTGACAATTCCAGGCGGTCATCAAGTCTGATATTTTGCGATTTGGCGGGCTCGGAAAGCGCTGAGAAAAT
CGAAGCAAACGATGCGTTTAAAGTGGAAACGGGTCACATTAATCGCTCATTGGTTGCGTTAAGTAGAGTA
TTTGAGTGTTTACGCAACCAAAAATCTCCGATTCCCTACCGGGATTCTAAACTTACGCATTTGTTAAAAC
CTTGTCTGGGAGGACAAGCAAAGTGTTTGTTAATTATCACGATATCTGGAGACCTGTGTAAAGTAAACCG
CAGTATCAAAGCCCTCCAGTTTGGTCAGACAGCTATGGATATAGCGGTTGGGAAAATAAGACAAAACACC
TCTATTCTTTCATGCAAATCAGGCTTATCAAAATTTAAATAACGTTTTTATCTCTACCTCTCCATTTATC
GAGATGAATTAAACTTCTTGTATTAACCAGTAGTTGGTTTGAATTAAAGGTATAGTTTTCAATTTTTACT
GTAATCCGTACAATAAACTGTCCTCTATTAAAAAAAAAAAAAAAAAATG
