>Addgene plasmid #44683 | PL08006A2G09 | depositor partial sequence | sequence record 61214 | 5' read
CAAAGCCCAACTCACCCTAACACCCCTGGAATACAAATAAATGAAGGAATCATACAAAATCCTCCAGAGG
TTAGATGCTTTCCAGGAGGAATTCAGTACGATTGTGTAAATTGTAATGGATCTAATCCTAGAAATGAATA
TTTACAAGAGAAATGCAAGGCCGCTGCGTCTAACTTGAGGCAGTTGGAAACAAAGCAAAAGCTTATGGAA
GCATCAATGAGGAGGTTGTTAAGATCCATGAAAGATCTGAGAACCAAAGAACAAACGACTGGATTTAGTC
TTGAATTAGATAAAAGACGTAGAATCAAATTGACGAGAATGATTCAAATTCTCATGCTTCAACGAAAGAA
CATGCAACTACAAAATGACACTCTACGAAAGGAAGTTATAACTGTTAATAGAAAATTTATTACACTCAGA
AAAAGAGCAGAAACCCTCTTAGTAGAAAACATAAATATGAGAAAGTTTTATAGTGAATCCAGAGGAGATG
TTGATAGGAAAGCCATTCAAATCGAAAGTCTTCTTCAAAACAAAGCTCTCCTCCAAAAACAAGTATACGA
CAAAGTTGACTTGAAGGTGGAAGTCGAGAATTTGAAATTTGAACTACGAAAACTTATGGTCGAAAATCAC
AACTTAAAAGAATCACTGAAAAAGGCTGACCATTTGTTGAAATGTAAAACCCAAGAAAAGGAAGTGGCAG
AATTGAAAAATAGTCAATTGACCGCCGACATTGTTCGACTGGAGGCGGACGACACGAATAATCAGTACCG
AATAGAAAGACTAA
