>Addgene plasmid #44683 | PL08006A2G09 | addgene partial sequence | sequence record 63657 | M13_pUC_fwd
CGTATACGACTCACTATAGGGCGAATTGGGTACCGGGCCCCCCCTCGAGGTCGACGGTATCGATAAGCTT
GATATCGAATTCCGTTGCTGTCGCAAAGCCCAACTCACCCTAACACCCCTGGAATACAAATAAATGAAGG
AATCATACAAAATCCTCCAGAGGTTAGATGCTTTCCAGGAGGAATTCAGTACGATTGTGTAAATTGTAAT
GGATCTAATCCTAGAAATGAATATTTACAAGAGAAATGCAAGGCCGCTGCGTCTAACTTGAGGCAGTTGG
AAACAAAGCAAAAGCTTATGGAAGCATCAATGAGGAGGTTGTTAAGATCCATGAAAGATCTGAGAACCAA
AGAACAAACGACTGGATTTAGTCTTGAATTAGATAAAAGACGTAGAATCAAATTGACGAGAATGATTCAA
ATTCTCATGCTTCAACGAAAGAACATGCAACTACAAAATGACACTCTACGAAAGGAAGTTATAACTGTTA
ATAGAAAATTTATTACACTCAGAAAAAGAGCAGAAACCCTCTTAGTAGAAAACATAAATATGAGAAAGTT
TTATAGTGAATCCAGAGGAGATGTTGATAGGAAAGCCATTCAAATCGAAAGTCTTCTTCAAAACAAAGCT
CTCCTCCAAAAACAAGTATACGACAAAGTTGACTTGAAGGTGGAAGTCGAGAATTTGAAATTTGAACTAC
GAAAACTTATGGTCGAAAATCACAACTTAAAAGAATCACTGAAAAAGGCTGACCATTTGTTGAAATGTAA
AACCCAAGAAAAGGAAGTGGCAGAATTGAAAAATAGTCAATTGACCGCCGACATTGTTCGACTGGAGGCG
GACGACACGAATAATCAGTACCGAATAGAAAGACTAACAACCGAAAACGAAACATTGCGACAAAATATGT
TGAAATGTAGAATAACATGAGATTTACA
