>Addgene plasmid #44683 | PL08006A2G09 | addgene partial sequence | sequence record 63659 | M13_pUC_rev
GATTACGCCAAGCGCGCAATTAACCCTCACTAAAGGGAACAAAAGCTGGAGCTCCACCGCGGTGGCGGCC
GCTCGCATTTTTTTTTTTTTTTTTTAATAGAGGACAGTTTATTGTACGGATTACAGTAAAAATTGAAAAC
TATACCTTTAATTCAAACCAACTACTGGTTAATACAAGAAGTTTAATTCATCTCGATAAATGGAGAGGTA
GAGATAAAAACGTTATTTAAATTTTGATAAGCCTGATTTGCATGAAAGAATAGAGGTGTTTTGTCTTATT
TTCCCAACCGCTATATCCATAGCTGTCTGACCAAACTGGAGGGCTTTGATACTGCGGTTTACTTTACACA
GGTCTCCAGATATCGTGATAATTAACAAACACTTTGCTTGTCCTCCCAGACAAGGTTTTAACAAATGCGT
AAGTTTAGAATCCCGGTAGGGAATCGGAGATTTTTGGTTGCGTAAACACTCAAATACTCTACTTAACGCA
ACCAATGAGCGATTAATGTGACCCGTTTCCACTTTAAACGCATCGTTTGCTTCGATTTTCTCAGCGCTTT
CCGAGCCCGCCAAATCGCAAAATATCAGACTTGATGACCGCCTGGAATTGTCAATTTTATTCTGCATCAT
CAAGGTGATTCTGATAATCAAATGCGATCGGGATGATTGAAGGTTCAATTTTGTGGCTGCCATTTTTCGT
CTTTTGTGACCTTTTGCTATCCAAAACAACAGATCCTGTTCAGTGGCCGCTTGCTTTTCATTGATGTCTA
TCAAACGGACATCGCAGCCGTCATCACTGAGACGAACTGAGGAAATGCATTTACTTAAAAGATCATAGAT
CACTTCATTGTGTATTTCAATCATACAGACAGACGTTTGAATATCCCAACGGATTTTGTCGCTTGGAATT
AAATCCGATACTCTGCAATTGTCCTCAGTGTAG
